Addgene plasmid #223593: pHR-CD28-mCherry
Purpose: Lentiviral expression of human CD28 with mCherry tag in mammalian cells
Depositing lab: Enfu Hui. Depositing organization: University of California, San Diego (UCSD). Publication: PD-L1:CD80 Cis-Heterodimer Triggers the Co-stimulatory Receptor CD28 While Repressing the Inhibitory PD-1 and CTLA-4 Pathways. Zhao Y, Lee CK, Lin CH, Gassen RB, Xu X, Huang Z, Xiao C, Bonorino C, Lu LF, Bui JD, Hui E. Immunity. 2019 Dec 17;51(6):1059-1073.e9. doi: 10.1016/j.immuni.2019.11.003. Epub 2019 Nov 19. PubMed 31757674.
Backbone
  Vector backbone: pHR
  Vector type: Lentiviral ; Mammalian Expression
Growth in bacteria
  Bacterial resistance: Ampicillin, 100 μg/mL
  Growth temperature: 37°C
  Growth strain: NEB Stable
  Copy number: High Copy
Gene/Insert
  Gene/Insert name: CD28
  Species: H. sapiens (human)
  Entrez Gene: CD28 (a.k.a. Tp44)
  Tag / fusion protein: mCherry (C terminal on insert)
  Cloning method: Gibson Cloning
  Sequencing primers: 5′ ccaatcagcctgcttctcgcttc; 3′ ccagaggttgattatcgataagc
Terms and licenses: Academic/Nonprofit Terms; Industry Terms: Not Available to Industry
Depositor comments: Plasmid lab code: L456
How to cite: pHR-CD28-mCherry was a gift from Enfu Hui (Addgene plasmid # 223593 ; http://n2t.net/addgene:223593 ; RRID:Addgene_223593)
