[The description below was written by a language model from this plasmid's Addgene catalogue record and pLannotate feature annotations shown in this document.]
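Description:
pHR-CD28-mCherry is a lentiviral transfer plasmid built on the HIV-1-derived pHR backbone for expressing human CD28 fused at its C terminus to the red fluorescent protein mCherry in mammalian cells. It is propagated in E. coli through a high-copy ColE1/pUC-type origin and selected with ampicillin via the bla gene. The roughly 10.4 kb sequence also carries backbone remnants typical of older pHR vectors. These include fragments of tetracycline resistance, rop, bom and lacI sequences, and an SV40 promoter-driven gpt cassette with SV40 small t intron and polyadenylation signal lying outside the proviral region. The gpt coding sequence is annotated only as fragments, and the record assigns no function to it here.

The proviral portion runs from a truncated 5' LTR through the Ψ packaging signal (overlapping a gag fragment), the Rev response element and the cPPT/CTS to a U3-deleted 3' LTR. These elements support genomic RNA encapsidation, Rev-dependent nuclear export and efficient nuclear import of the reverse-transcribed genome, while the ΔU3 LTR makes the integrated provirus self-inactivating. Expression therefore depends on the internal spleen focus-forming virus (SFFV) promoter, which is strong in haematopoietic cells. It drives the CD28 coding sequence, joined through a short linker derived from cloning-site sequence to mCherry. A WPRE follows to enhance transcript stability and expression.

Packaging functions are not encoded, so they must be supplied in trans to produce virus. The construct suits stable transduction of cells with a fluorescently trackable CD28 co-stimulatory receptor. The associated publication concerns CD28 signalling in the context of PD-L1:CD80 cis-heterodimers and the PD-1 and CTLA-4 pathways.
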