Features (pLannotate 1.2.2; 35 found; start..end, strand, type, name):
     38..106     +  CDS            nef (fragment): NEF_HV1Z2 - Experimental evidence at protein level: Swiss-Prot protein existence level 1. Extracellular Nef protein targets CD4(+) T-lymphocytes for apoptosis by interacting with CXCR4 surface receptors. From Human immunodeficiency virus type 1 group M subtype D (isolate Z2/CDC-Z34) (HIV-1).
    108..341     +  LTR            3' LTR (ΔU3): self-inactivating 3' long terminal repeat (LTR) from HIV-1
    366..384     -  promoter       SP6 promoter: promoter for bacteriophage SP6 RNA polymerase
    612..891     +  CDS            TcR (fragment): tetracycline efflux protein; tet; confers resistance to tetracycline
    892..940     -  misc_feature   bom (fragment): basis of mobility region from pBR322
   1042..1077    -  CDS            rop (fragment): Rop protein, which maintains plasmids at low copy number; rop
   1172..1276    +  promoter       AmpR promoter: bla
   1277..2137    +  CDS            AmpR: β-lactamase; bla; confers resistance to ampicillin, carbenicillin, and related antibiotics
   2308..2896    +  rep_origin     ori: high-copy-number ColE1/pMB1/pBR322/pUC origin of replication
   3079..3135    +  CDS            lacI (fragment): lac repressor; lacI; The lac repressor binds to the lac operator to inhibit transcription in E. coli. This inhibition can be relieved by adding lactose or isopropyl-β-D-thiogalactopyranoside (IPTG).
   3142..3471    +  promoter       SV40 promoter: SV40 enhancer and early promoter
   3671..3790    +  CDS            gpt (fragment): XGPT_ECOLI - Also known as gpp, gxu. Experimental evidence at protein level: Swiss-Prot protein existence level 1. Purine salvage pathway enzyme that catalyzes the transfer of the ribosyl-5-phosphate group from 5-phospho-alpha-D-ribose 1- diphosphate (PRPP) to the N9 position of the 6-oxopurines guanine and xanthine to form the corresponding ribonucleotides GMP (guanosine 5'- monophosphate) and XMP (xanthosine 5'-monophosphate), with the release of PPi. To a lesser extent, also acts on hypoxanthine (PubMed:9100006, PubMed:3886014). Does not ribophosphorylate adenine (PubMed:3886014). From Esch
   3790..4125    +  CDS            gpt (fragment): XGPT_ECOLI - Also known as gpp, gxu. Experimental evidence at protein level: Swiss-Prot protein existence level 1. Purine salvage pathway enzyme that catalyzes the transfer of the ribosyl-5-phosphate group from 5-phospho-alpha-D-ribose 1- diphosphate (PRPP) to the N9 position of the 6-oxopurines guanine and xanthine to form the corresponding ribonucleotides GMP (guanosine 5'- monophosphate) and XMP (xanthosine 5'-monophosphate), with the release of PPi. To a lesser extent, also acts on hypoxanthine (PubMed:9100006, PubMed:3886014). Does not ribophosphorylate adenine (PubMed:3886014). From Esch
   4220..4525    +  CDS            frsA (fragment): FRSA_ECOLI - Also known as yafA. Experimental evidence at protein level: Swiss-Prot protein existence level 1. Catalyzes the hydrolysis of esters (PubMed:15808744). Displays esterase activity toward pNP-butyrate (PubMed:15808744). May stimulate mixed-acid fermentation by acting as a fermentation/respiration switch that down-regulates respiration and up- regulates fermentation rates (PubMed:15169777). From Escherichia coli (strain K12).
   4529..4603    +  CDS            small t antigen (fragment): SV40 (simian virus 40) small t antigen
   4605..4670    +  intron         small t intron: SV40 (simian virus 40) small t antigen intron
   4800..4820    +  CDS            SV40 NLS: nuclear localization signal of SV40 (simian virus 40) large T antigen
   5139..5222    +  CDS            large T antigen (fragment): large T antigen from SV40 (simian virus 40)
   5245..5379    +  polyA_signal   SV40 poly(A) signal: SV40 polyadenylation signal
   5546..5875    +  CDS            nef (fragment): NEF_HV1BR - Experimental evidence at protein level: Swiss-Prot protein existence level 1. Extracellular Nef protein targets CD4(+) T-lymphocytes for apoptosis by interacting with CXCR4 surface receptors (PubMed:14990729). From Human immunodeficiency virus type 1 group M subtype B (isolate BRU/LAI) (HIV-1).
   5923..6180    +  LTR            5' LTR (truncated): truncated 5' long terminal repeat (LTR) from HIV-1
   6227..6352    +  misc_feature   HIV-1 Ψ: packaging signal of human immunodeficiency virus type 1
   6336..6674    +  CDS            HIV-1 gag (fragment): gag protein from human immunodeficiency virus 1; gag
   6849..7082    +  misc_feature   RRE: The Rev response element (RRE) of HIV-1 allows for Rev-dependent mRNA export from the nucleus to the cytoplasm.
   7459..7559    +  CDS            Rev (fragment): human immunodeficiency virus 1 (HIV-1) Rev protein; rev; enhances nuclear export of unspliced and incompletely spliced viral mRNAs
   7596..7713    +  misc_feature   cPPT/CTS: central polypurine tract and central termination sequence of HIV-1
   7750..7782    -  misc_feature   MCS (fragment): pBluescript multiple cloning site
   7866..8273    +  promoter       SFFV promoter: spleen focus-forming virus long terminal repeat (LTR) promoter
   8304..8963    +  CDS            CD28: CD28_HUMAN - Experimental evidence at protein level: Swiss-Prot protein existence level 1. Involved in T-cell activation, the induction of cell proliferation and cytokine production and promotion of T-cell survival. Enhances the production of IL4 and IL10 in T-cells in conjunction with TCR/CD3 ligation and CD40L costimulation (PubMed:8617933). Isoform 3 enhances CD40L-mediated activation of NF-kappa-B and kinases MAPK8 and PAK2 in T-cells (PubMed:15067037). From Homo sapiens (Human).
   8986..9013    +  misc_feature   MCS (fragment): multiple cloning site
   9021..9728    +  CDS            mCherry: mCherry is a basic (constitutively fluorescent) red fluorescent protein published in 2004, derived from Discosoma sp.. It is reported to be a very rapidly-maturing monomer with low acid sensitivity.
   9743..9773    +  misc_feature   MCS (fragment): pUC18/19 multiple cloning site
   9774..9792    +  misc_feature   MCS (fragment): pBluescript multiple cloning site
   9792..10380   +  misc_feature   WPRE: woodchuck hepatitis virus posttranscriptional regulatory element
  10381..21      +  misc_feature   MCS (fragment) (across the origin): pBluescript multiple cloning site
>Addgene plasmid #223593 | pHR-CD28-mCherry | addgene full sequence | sequence record 444047 | Addgene NGS Result
CGATACCGTCGACCTCGAGGGAATTAATTCGAGCTCGGTACCTTTAAGACCAATGACTTACAAGGCAGCT
GTAGATCTTAGCCACTTTTTAAAAGAAAAGGGGGGACTGGAAGGGCTAATTCACTCCCAACGAAGACAAG
ATCTGCTTTTTGCTTGTACTGGGTCTCTCTGGTTAGACCAGATCTGAGCCTGGGAGCTCTCTGGCTAACT
AGGGAACCCACTGCTTAAGCCTCAATAAAGCTTGCCTTGAGTGCTTCAAGTAGTGTGTGCCCGTCTGTTG
TGTGACTCTGGTAACTAGAGATCCCTCAGACCCTTTTAGTCAGTGTGGAAAATCTCTAGCAGCATCTAGA
ATTAATTCCGTGTATTCTATAGTGTCACCTAAATCGTATGTGTATGATACATAAGGTTATGTATTAATTG
TAGCCGCGTTCTAACGACAATATGTACAAGCCTAATTGTGTAGCATCTGGCTTACTGAAGCAGACCCTAT
CATCTCTCTCGTAAACTGCCGTCAGAGTCGGTTTGGTTGGACGAACCTTCTGAGTTTCTGGTAACGCCGT
CCCGCACCCGGAAATGGTCAGCGAACCAATCAGCAGGGTCATCGCTAGCCAGATCCTCTACGCCGGACGC
ATCGTGGCCGGCATCACCGGCGCCACAGGTGCGGTTGCTGGCGCCTATATCGCCGACATCACCGATGGGG
AAGATCGGGCTCGCCACTTCGGGCTCATGAGCGCTTGTTTCGGCGTGGGTATGGTGGCAGGCCCCGTGGC
CGGGGGACTGTTGGGCGCCATCTCCTTGCATGCACCATTCCTTGCGGCGGCGGTGCTCAACGGCCTCAAC
CTACTACTGGGCTGCTTCCTAATGCAGGAGTCGCATAAGGGAGAGCGTCGAATGGTGCACTCTCAGTACA
ATCTGCTCTGATGCCGCATAGTTAAGCCAGCCCCGACACCCGCCAACACCCGCTGACGCGCCCTGACGGG
CTTGTCTGCTCCCGGCATCCGCTTACAGACAAGCTGTGACCGTCTCCGGGAGCTGCATGTGTCAGAGGTT
TTCACCGTCATCACCGAAACGCGCGAGACGAAAGGGCCTCGTGATACGCCTATTTTTATAGGTTAATGTC
ATGATAATAATGGTTTCTTAGACGTCAGGTGGCACTTTTCGGGGAAATGTGCGCGGAACCCCTATTTGTT
TATTTTTCTAAATACATTCAAATATGTATCCGCTCATGAGACAATAACCCTGATAAATGCTTCAATAATA
TTGAAAAAGGAAGAGTATGAGTATTCAACATTTCCGTGTCGCCCTTATTCCCTTTTTTGCGGCATTTTGC
CTTCCTGTTTTTGCTCACCCAGAAACGCTGGTGAAAGTAAAAGATGCTGAAGATCAGTTGGGTGCACGAG
TGGGTTACATCGAACTGGATCTCAACAGCGGTAAGATCCTTGAGAGTTTTCGCCCCGAAGAACGTTTTCC
AATGATGAGCACTTTTAAAGTTCTGCTATGTGGCGCGGTATTATCCCGTATTGACGCCGGGCAAGAGCAA
CTCGGTCGCCGCATACACTATTCTCAGAATGACTTGGTTGAGTACTCACCAGTCACAGAAAAGCATCTTA
CGGATGGCATGACAGTAAGAGAATTATGCAGTGCTGCCATAACCATGAGTGATAACACTGCGGCCAACTT
ACTTCTGACAACGATCGGAGGACCGAAGGAGCTAACCGCTTTTTTGCACAACATGGGGGATCATGTAACT
CGCCTTGATCGTTGGGAACCGGAGCTGAATGAAGCCATACCAAACGACGAGCGTGACACCACGATGCCTG
TAGCAATGGCAACAACGTTGCGCAAACTATTAACTGGCGAACTACTTACTCTAGCTTCCCGGCAACAATT
AATAGACTGGATGGAGGCGGATAAAGTTGCAGGACCACTTCTGCGCTCGGCCCTTCCGGCTGGCTGGTTT
ATTGCTGATAAATCTGGAGCCGGTGAGCGTGGGTCTCGCGGTATCATTGCAGCACTGGGGCCAGATGGTA
AGCCCTCCCGTATCGTAGTTATCTACACGACGGGGAGTCAGGCAACTATGGATGAACGAAATAGACAGAT
CGCTGAGATAGGTGCCTCACTGATTAAGCATTGGTAACTGTCAGACCAAGTTTACTCATATATACTTTAG
ATTGATTTAAAACTTCATTTTTAATTTAAAAGGATCTAGGTGAAGATCCTTTTTGATAATCTCATGACCA
AAATCCCTTAACGTGAGTTTTCGTTCCACTGAGCGTCAGACCCCGTAGAAAAGATCAAAGGATCTTCTTG
AGATCCTTTTTTTCTGCGCGTAATCTGCTGCTTGCAAACAAAAAAACCACCGCTACCAGCGGTGGTTTGT
TTGCCGGATCAAGAGCTACCAACTCTTTTTCCGAAGGTAACTGGCTTCAGCAGAGCGCAGATACCAAATA
CTGTTCTTCTAGTGTAGCCGTAGTTAGGCCACCACTTCAAGAACTCTGTAGCACCGCCTACATACCTCGC
TCTGCTAATCCTGTTACCAGTGGCTGCTGCCAGTGGCGATAAGTCGTGTCTTACCGGGTTGGACTCAAGA
CGATAGTTACCGGATAAGGCGCAGCGGTCGGGCTGAACGGGGGGTTCGTGCACACAGCCCAGCTTGGAGC
GAACGACCTACACCGAACTGAGATACCTACAGCGTGAGCTATGAGAAAGCGCCACGCTTCCCGAAGGGAG
AAAGGCGGACAGGTATCCGGTAAGCGGCAGGGTCGGAACAGGAGAGCGCACGAGGGAGCTTCCAGGGGGA
AACGCCTGGTATCTTTATAGTCCTGTCGGGTTTCGCCACCTCTGACTTGAGCGTCGATTTTTGTGATGCT
CGTCAGGGGGGCGGAGCCTATGGAAAAACGCCAGCAACGCGGCCTTTTTACGGTTCCTGGCCTTTTGCTG
GCCTTTTGCTCACATGTTCTTTCCTGCGTTATCCCCTGATTCTGTGGATAACCGTATTACCGCCTTTGAG
TGAGCTGATACCGCTCGCCGCAGCCGAACGACCGAGCGCAGCGAGTCAGTGAGCGAGGAAGCGGAAGAGC
GCCCAATACGCAAACCGCCTCTCCCCGCGCGTTGGCCGATTCATTAATGCAGCTGTGGAATGTGTGTCAG
TTAGGGTGTGGAAAGTCCCCAGGCTCCCCAGCAGGCAGAAGTATGCAAAGCATGCATCTCAATTAGTCAG
CAACCAGGTGTGGAAAGTCCCCAGGCTCCCCAGCAGGCAGAAGTATGCAAAGCATGCATCTCAATTAGTC
AGCAACCATAGTCCCGCCCCTAACTCCGCCCATCCCGCCCCTAACTCCGCCCAGTTCCGCCCATTCTCCG
CCCCATGGCTGACTAATTTTTTTTATTTATGCAGAGGCCGAGGCCGCCTCGGCCTCTGAGCTATTCCAGA
AGTAGTGAGGAGGCTTTTTTGGAGGCCTAGGCTTTTGCAAAAAGCTTGGACACAAGACAGGCTTGCGAGA
TATGTTTGAGAATACCACTTTATCCCGCGTCAGGGAGAGGCAGTGCGTAAAAAGACGCGGACTCATGTGA
AATACTGGTTTTTAGTGCGCCAGATCTCTATAATCTCGCGCAACCTATTTTCCCCTCGAACACTTTTTAA
GCCGTAGATAAACAGGCTGGGACACTTCACATGAGCGAAAAATACATCGTCACCTGGGACATGTTGCAGA
TCCATGCACGTAAACTCGCAAGCCGACTGATGCCTTCTGAACAATGGAAAGGCATTATTGCCGTAAGCCG
TGGCGGTCTGTACCGGGTGCGTTACTGGCGCGTGAACTGGGTATTCGTCATGTCGATACCGTTTGTATTT
CCAGCTACGATCACGACAACCAGCGCGAGCTTAAAGTGCTGAAACGCGCAGAAGGCGATGGCGAAGGCTT
CATCGTTATTGATGACCTGGTGGATACCGGTGGTACTGCGGTTGCGATTCGTGAAATGTATCCAAAAGCG
CACTTTGTCACCATCTTCGCAAAACCGGCTGGTCGTCCGCTGGTTGATGACTATGTTGTTGATATCCCGC
AAGATACCTGGATTGAACAGCCGTGGGATATGGGCGTCGTATTCGTCCCGCCAATCTCCGGTCGCTAATC
TTTTCAACGCCTGGCACTGCCGGGCGTTGTTCTTTTTAACTTCAGGCGGGTTACAATAGTTTCCAGTAAG
TATTCTGGAGGCTGCATCCATGACACAGGCAAACCTGAGCGAAACCCTGTTCAAACCCCGCTTTAAACAT
CCTGAAACCTCGACGCTAGTCCGCCGCTTTAATCACGGCGCACAACCGCCTGTGCAGTCGGCCCTTGATG
GTAAAACCATCCCTCACTGGTATCGCATGATTAACCGTCTGATGTGGATCTGGCGCGGCATTGACCCACG
CGAAATCCTCGACGTCCAGGCACGTATTGTGATGAGCGATGCCGAACGTACCGACGATGATTTATACGAT
ACGGTGATTGGCTACCGTGGCGGCAACTGGATTTATGAGTGGGCCCCGGATCTTTGTGAAGGAACCTTAC
TTCTGTGGTGTGACATAATTGGACAAACTACCTACAGAGATTTAAAGCTCTAAGGTAAATATAAAATTTT
TAAGTGTATAATGTGTTAAACTACTGATTCTAATTGTTTGTGTATTTTAGATTCCAACCTATGGAACTGA
TGAATGGGAGCAGTGGTGGAATGCCTTTAATGAGGAAAACCTGTTTTGCTCAGAAGAAATGCCATCTAGT
GATGATGAGGCTACTGCTGACTCTCAACATTCTACTCCTCCAAAAAAGAAGAGAAAGGTAGAAGACCCCA
AGGACTTTCCTTCAGAATTGCTAAGTTTTTTGAGTCATGCTGTGTTTAGTAATAGAACTCTTGCTTGCTT
TGCTATTTACACCACAAAGGAAAAAGCTGCACTGCTATACAAGAAAATTATGGAAAAATATTCTGTAACC
TTTATAAGTAGGCATAACAGTTATAATCATAACATACTGTTTTTTCTTACTCCACACAGGCATAGAGTGT
CTGCTATTAATAACTATGCTCAAAAATTGTGTACCTTTAGCTTTTTAATTTGTAAAGGGGTTAATAAGGA
ATATTTGATGTATAGTGCCTTGACTAGAGATCATAATCAGCCATACCACATTTGTAGAGGTTTTACTTGC
TTTAAAAAACCTCCCACACCTCCCCCTGAACCTGAAACATAAAATGAATGCAATTGTTGTTGTTAACTTG
TTTATTGCAGCTTATAATGGTTACAAATAAAGCAATAGCATCACAAATTTCACAAATAAAGCATTTTTTT
CACTGCATTCTAGTTGTGGTTTGTCCAAACTCATCAATGTATCTTATCATGTCTGGATCAACTGGATAAC
TCAAGCTAACCAAAATCATCCCAAACTTCCCACCCCATACCCTATTACCACTGCCAATTACCTGTGGTTT
CATTTACTCTAAACCTGTGATTCCTCTGAATTATTTTCATTTTAAAGAAATTGTATTTGTTAAATATGTA
CTACAAACTTAGTAGTTGGAAGGGCTAATTCACTCCCAAAGAAGACAAGATATCCTTGATCTGTGGATCT
ACCACACACAAGGCTACTTCCCTGATTAGCAGAACTACACACCAGGGCCAGGGGTCAGATATCCACTGAC
CTTTGGATGGTGCTACAAGCTAGTACCAGTTGAGCCAGATAAGGTAGAAGAGGCCAATAAAGGAGAGAAC
ACCAGCTTGTTACACCCTGTGAGCCTGCATGGGATGGATGACCCGGAGAGAGAAGTGTTAGAGTGGAGGT
TTGACAGCCGCCTAGCATTTCATCACGTGGCCCGAGAGCTGCATCCGGAGTACTTCAAGAACTGCTGATA
TCGAGCTTGCTACAAGGGACTTTCCGCTGGGGACTTTCCAGGGAGGCGTGGCCTGGGCGGGACTGGGGAG
TGGCGAGCCCTCAGATCCTGCATATAAGCAGCTGCTTTTTGCCTGTACTGGGTCTCTCTGGTTAGACCAG
ATCTGAGCCTGGGAGCTCTCTGGCTAACTAGGGAACCCACTGCTTAAGCCTCAATAAAGCTTGCCTTGAG
TGCTTCAAGTAGTGTGTGCCCGTCTGTTGTGTGACTCTGGTAACTAGAGATCCCTCAGACCCTTTTAGTC
AGTGTGGAAAATCTCTAGCAGTGGCGCCCGAACAGGGACTTGAAAGCGAAAGGGAAACCAGAGGAGCTCT
CTCGACGCAGGACTCGGCTTGCTGAAGCGCGCACGGCAAGAGGCGAGGGGCGGCGACTGGTGAGTACGCC
AAAAATTTTGACTAGCGGAGGCTAGAAGGAGAGAGATGGGTGCGAGAGCGTCAGTATTAAGCGGGGGAGA
ATTAGATCGCGATGGGAAAAAATTCGGTTAAGGCCAGGGGGAAAGAAAAAATATAAATTAAAACATATAG
TATGGGCAAGCAGGGAGCTAGAACGATTCGCAGTTAATCCTGGCCTGTTAGAAACATCAGAAGGCTGTAG
ACAAATACTGGGACAGCTACAACCATCCCTTCAGACAGGATCAGAAGAACTTAGATCATTATATAATACA
GTAGCAACCCTCTATTGTGTGCATCAAAGGATAGAGATAAAAGACACCAAGGAAGCTTTAGACAAGATAG
AGGAAGAGCAAAACAAAAGTAAGACCACCGCACAGCAAGCGGCCGGCCGCTGATCTTCAGACCTGGAGGA
GGAGATATGAGGGACAATTGGAGAAGTGAATTATATAAATATAAAGTAGTAAAAATTGAACCATTAGGAG
TAGCACCCACCAAGGCAAAGAGAAGAGTGGTGCAGAGAGAAAAAAGAGCAGTGGGAATAGGAGCTTTGTT
CCTTGGGTTCTTGGGAGCAGCAGGAAGCACTATGGGCGCAGCGTCAATGACGCTGACGGTACAGGCCAGA
CAATTATTGTCTGGTATAGTGCAGCAGCAGAACAATTTGCTGAGGGCTATTGAGGCGCAACAGCATCTGT
TGCAACTCACAGTCTGGGGCATCAAGCAGCTCCAGGCAAGAATCCTGGCTGTGGAAAGATACCTAAAGGA
TCAACAGCTCCTGGGGATTTGGGGTTGCTCTGGAAAACTCATTTGCACCACTGCTGTGCCTTGGAATGCT
AGTTGGAGTAATAAATCTCTGGAACAGATTTGGAATCACACGACCTGGATGGAGTGGGACAGAGAAATTA
ACAATTACACAAGCTTAATACACTCCTTAATTGAAGAATCGCAAAACCAGCAAGAAAAGAATGAACAAGA
ATTATTGGAATTAGATAAATGGGCAAGTTTGTGGAATTGGTTTAACATAACAAATTGGCTGTGGTATATA
AAATTATTCATAATGATAGTAGGAGGCTTGGTAGGTTTAAGAATAGTTTTTGCTGTACTTTCTATAGTGA
ATAGAGTTAGGCAGGGATATTCACCATTATCGTTTCAGACCCACCTCCCAACCCCGAGGGGACCCGACAG
GCCCGAAGGAATAGAAGAAGAAGGTGGAGAGAGAGACAGAGACAGATCCATTCGATTAGTGAACGGATCT
CGACGGTATCGCCAAATGGCAGTATTCATCCACAATTTTAAAAGAAAAGGGGGGATTGGGGGGTACAGTG
CAGGGGAAAGAATAGTAGACATAATAGCAACAGACATACAAACTAAAGAATTACAAAAACAAATTACAAA
AATTCAAAATTTTCGGGTTTATTACAGGGACAGCAGAGATCCAGTTTGGATCGATAAGCTTGATATCGAA
TTCCTGCAGCCCCGATAAAATAAAAGATTTTATTTAGTCTCCAGAAAAAGGGGGGAATGAAAGACCCCAC
CTGTAGGTTTGGCAAGCTAGCTGCAGTAACGCCATTTTGCAAGGCATGGAAAAATACCAAACCAAGAATA
GAGAAGTTCAGATCAAGGGCGGGTACATGAAAATAGCTAACGTTGGGCCAAACAGGATATCTGCGGTGAG
CAGTTTCGGCCCCGGCCCGGGGCCAAGAACAGATGGTCACCGCAGTTTCGGCCCCGGCCCGAGGCCAAGA
ACAGATGGTCCCCAGATATGGCCCAACCCTCAGCAGTTTCTTAAGACCCATCAGATGTTTCCAGGCTCCC
CCAAGGACCTGAAATGACCCTGCGCCTTATTTGAATTAACCAATCAGCCTGCTTCTCGCTTCTGTTCGCG
CGCTTCTGCTTCCCGAGCTCTATAAAAGAGCTCACAACCCCTCACTCGGCGCGCCAGTCCTCCGACAGAC
TGAGTCGCCCGGGGGGGATCTGGAGCTCTCGAGAATTCTCACGATGCTCAGGCTGCTCTTGGCTCTCAAC
TTATTCCCTTCAATTCAAGTAACAGGAAACAAGATTTTGGTGAAGCAGTCGCCCATGCTTGTAGCGTACG
ACAATGCGGTCAACCTTAGCTGCAAGTATTCCTACAATCTCTTCTCAAGGGAGTTCCGGGCATCCCTTCA
CAAAGGACTGGATAGTGCTGTGGAAGTCTGTGTTGTATATGGGAATTACTCCCAGCAGCTTCAGGTTTAC
TCAAAAACGGGGTTCAACTGTGATGGGAAATTGGGCAATGAATCAGTGACATTCTACCTCCAGAATTTGT
ATGTTAACCAAACAGATATTTACTTCTGCAAAATTGAAGTTATGTATCCTCCTCCTTACCTAGACAATGA
GAAGAGCAATGGAACCATTATCCATGTGAAAGGGAAACACCTTTGTCCAAGTCCCCTATTTCCCGGACCT
TCTAAGCCCTTTTGGGTGCTGGTGGTGGTTGGTGGAGTCCTGGCTTGCTATAGCTTGCTAGTAACAGTGG
CCTTTATTATTTTCTGGGTGAGGAGTAAGAGGAGCAGGCTCCTGCACAGTGACTACATGAACATGACTCC
CCGCCGCCCCGGGCCCACCCGCAAGCATTACCAGCCCTATGCCCCACCACGCGACTTCGCAGCCTATCGC
TCCCGTCTGCAGGATATCAAGCTTGCGGTACCGCGGGCCCGGGATCCACCGGTCGCCACCATGGTGAGCA
AGGGCGAGGAGGATAACATGGCCATCATCAAGGAGTTCATGCGCTTCAAGGTGCACATGGAGGGCTCCGT
GAACGGCCACGAGTTCGAGATCGAGGGCGAGGGCGAGGGCCGCCCCTACGAGGGCACCCAGACCGCCAAG
CTGAAGGTGACCAAGGGTGGCCCCCTGCCCTTCGCCTGGGACATCCTGTCCCCTCAGTTCATGTACGGCT
CCAAGGCCTACGTGAAGCACCCCGCCGACATCCCCGACTACTTGAAGCTGTCCTTCCCCGAGGGCTTCAA
GTGGGAGCGCGTGATGAACTTCGAGGACGGCGGCGTGGTGACCGTGACCCAGGACTCCTCCCTGCAGGAC
GGCGAGTTCATCTACAAGGTGAAGCTGCGCGGCACCAACTTCCCCTCCGACGGCCCCGTAATGCAGAAGA
AGACCATGGGCTGGGAGGCCTCCTCCGAGCGGATGTACCCCGAGGACGGCGCCCTGAAGGGCGAGATCAA
GCAGAGGCTGAAGCTGAAGGACGGCGGCCACTACGACGCTGAGGTCAAGACCACCTACAAGGCCAAGAAG
CCCGTGCAGCTGCCCGGCGCCTACAACGTCAACATCAAGTTGGACATCACCTCCCACAACGAGGACTACA
CCATCGTGGAACAGTACGAACGCGCCGAGGGCCGCCACTCCACCGGCGGCATGGACGAGCTGTACAAGTA
AAGCGGCCGCGACTCTAGAGTCGACCTGCAGGCATGCAAGCTTGATATCAAGCTTATCGATAATCAACCT
CTGGATTACAAAATTTGTGAAAGATTGACTGGTATTCTTAACTATGTTGCTCCTTTTACGCTATGTGGAT
ACGCTGCTTTAATGCCTTTGTATCATGCTATTGCTTCCCGTATGGCTTTCATTTTCTCCTCCTTGTATAA
ATCCTGGTTGCTGTCTCTTTATGAGGAGTTGTGGCCCGTTGTCAGGCAACGTGGCGTGGTGTGCACTGTG
TTTGCTGACGCAACCCCCACTGGTTGGGGCATTGCCACCACCTGTCAGCTCCTTTCCGGGACTTTCGCTT
TCCCCCTCCCTATTGCCACGGCGGAACTCATCGCCGCCTGCCTTGCCCGCTGCTGGACAGGGGCTCGGCT
GTTGGGCACTGACAATTCCGTGGTGTTGTCGGGGAAATCATCGTCCTTTCCTTGGCTGCTCGCCTGTGTT
GCCACCTGGATTCTGCGCGGGACGTCCTTCTGCTACGTCCCTTCGGCCCTCAATCCAGCGGACCTTCCTT
CCCGCGGCCTGCTGCCGGCTCTGCGGCCTCTTCCGCGTCTTCGCCTTCGCCCTCAGACGAGTCGGATCTC
CCTTTGGGCCGCCTCCCCGCAT
